Addgene plasmid #114346: pStA0::dxs
Purpose: dxs in pStA0
Depositing lab: John Heap. Depositing organization: Imperial College London. Publication: Start-Stop Assembly: a functionally scarless DNA assembly system optimized for metabolic engineering. Taylor GM, Mordaka PM, Heap JT. Nucleic Acids Res. 2018 Nov 20. pii: 5193345. doi: 10.1093/nar/gky1182. PubMed 30462270.
Backbone
  Vector backbone: pGT400
  Backbone size w/o insert (bp): 2209
  Vector type: Synthetic Biology
Growth in bacteria
  Bacterial resistance: Ampicillin, 100 μg/mL
  Growth temperature: 37°C
  Growth strain: DH5alpha
  Copy number: High Copy
Gene/Insert
  Gene/Insert name: dxs (codon optimised)
  Insert size (bp): 1860
  Cloning method: Restriction Enzyme; 5′ cloning site BsaI (destroyed during cloning); 3′ cloning site BsaI (destroyed during cloning)
  Sequencing primers: 5′ OligoGT234 GGGGAAACGCCTGGTATCT; 3′ OligoGT235 AGCAAAAACAGGAAGGCAAA
Terms and licenses: Academic/Nonprofit Terms; Industry Terms: Not Available to Industry
Depositor comments: Alternative ID = pGT359 . Please visit https://www.biorxiv.org/content/early/2018/07/04/361626 for bioRxiv preprint.
How to cite: pStA0::dxs was a gift from John Heap (Addgene plasmid # 114346 ; http://n2t.net/addgene:114346 ; RRID:Addgene_114346)
