[The description below was written by a language model from this plasmid's Addgene catalogue record and pLannotate feature annotations shown in this document.]
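Description:
pStA0::dxs is a small (about 4.1 kb) synthetic biology plasmid that stores a codon-optimised dxs coding sequence as a part in the Start-Stop Assembly system, a functionally scarless DNA assembly method designed for metabolic engineering. The backbone is recorded as pGT400 (about 2.2 kb). It is maintained in E. coli at high copy number through a ColE1/pUC-type origin of replication and is selected with ampicillin through a β-lactamase gene (AmpR) driven by its own bla promoter.

The 1,860 bp insert matches E. coli K-12 Dxs at the protein level. Dxs is 1-deoxy-D-xylulose-5-phosphate synthase, which condenses pyruvate and glyceraldehyde 3-phosphate to form DXP. This is the entry step of the non-mevalonate (MEP) isoprenoid precursor pathway. The gene was inserted using BsaI sites that were destroyed during cloning, as is typical of Golden Gate-style Type IIS assembly.

In the annotated sequence, the coding region lies between a phage lambda t0 terminator upstream and an oppositely oriented rrnB T1 terminator downstream. This arrangement would insulate the stored part from read-through transcription from the backbone. No promoter or ribosome binding site for dxs is annotated, which fits a storage-level plasmid holding a bare coding sequence rather than an expression construct. The record's purpose statement is only "dxs in pStA0". The plasmid most likely serves as a source of the dxs part for building higher-level expression units and pathways, but the record does not describe specific downstream constructs.
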