Features (pLannotate 1.2.2; 6 found; start..end, strand, type, name):
    578..672     +  terminator     lambda t0 terminator: transcription terminator from phage lambda
    688..2547    +  CDS            dxs: DXS_ECOLI - Also known as yajP. Experimental evidence at protein level: Swiss-Prot protein existence level 1. Catalyzes the acyloin condensation reaction between C atoms 2 and 3 of pyruvate and glyceraldehyde 3-phosphate to yield 1-deoxy-D- xylulose-5-phosphate (DXP). From Escherichia coli (strain K12).
   2580..2666    -  terminator     rrnB T1 terminator: Escherichia coli rrnB; transcription terminator T1 from the E. coli rrnB gene
   2765..2869    +  promoter       AmpR promoter: bla
   2870..3730    +  CDS            AmpR: β-lactamase; bla; confers resistance to ampicillin, carbenicillin, and related antibiotics
   3901..420     +  rep_origin     ori (across the origin): high-copy-number ColE1/pMB1/pBR322/pUC origin of replication
>Addgene plasmid #114346 | pStA0::dxs | addgene full sequence | sequence record 229074 | Addgene NGS Result
GGCCACCACTTCAAGAACTCTGTAGCACCGCCTACATACCTCGCTCTGCTAATCCTGTTACCAGTGGCTG
CTGCCAGTGGCGATAAGTCGTGTCTTACCGGGTTGGACTCAAGACGATAGTTACCGGATAAGGCGCAGCG
GTCGGGCTGAACGGGGGGTTCGTGCACACAGCCCAGCTTGGAGCGAACGACCTACACCGAACTGAGATAC
CTACAGCGTGAGCTATGAGAAAGCGCCACGCTTCCCGAAGGGAGAAAGGCGGACAGGTATCCGGTAAGCG
GCAGGGTCGGAACAGGAGAGCGCACGAGGGAGCTTCCAGGGGGAAACGCCTGGTATCTTTATAGTCCTGT
CGGGTTTCGCCACCTCTGACTTGAGCGTCGATTTTTGTGATGCTCGTCAGGGGGGCGGAGCCTATGGAAA
AACGCCAGCAACGCGGCCTTTTTACGGTTCCTGGCCTTTTGCTGGCCTTTTGCTCACATGTTCTTTCCTG
CGTTATCCCCTGATTCTGTGGATAACCGTATTACCGCCTTTGAGTGAGCTGATACCGCTCGCCGCAGCCG
AACGACCGAGCGCCTTGGACTCCTGTTGATAGATCCAGTAATGACCTCAGAACTCCATCTGGATTTGTTC
AGAACGCTCGGTTGCCGCCGGGCGTTTTTTATTGGTGAGAATCCAGTGTGCTCTTCGATGTCTTTTGATA
TTGCGAAATATCCAACCCTGGCCCTAGTTGACTCGACTCAGGAATTACGCCTGCTGCCGAAAGAGAGCCT
TCCAAAGCTGTGCGATGAGTTACGCCGCTACCTCCTGGATTCTGTTAGTCGTAGCTCCGGCCACTTCGCA
TCGGGACTAGGTACCGTCGAACTGACGGTTGCACTGCATTATGTGTATAACACCCCGTTCGATCAATTAA
TTTGGGACGTCGGTCATCAAGCATATCCGCATAAAATTCTGACCGGTCGTCGCGACAAGATCGGCACAAT
TCGTCAAAAAGGTGGATTGCATCCTTTCCCGTGGCGCGGCGAGTCCGAATACGATGTGTTGAGCGTTGGC
CATTCGTCAACTTCTATCAGCGCTGGTATTGGTATTGCGGTCGCCGCGGAGAAAGAAGGCAAAAATCGGC
GTACGGTTTGCGTGATCGGGGATGGTGCAATCACCGCAGGCATGGCATTCGAAGCGATGAACCATGCGGG
GGACATTCGTCCGGATATGCTAGTGATTCTGAACGATAACGAAATGAGTATTTCCGAGAACGTGGGGGCT
CTTAATAACCACTTAGCGCAGCTGCTGAGCGGTAAACTTTATTCTAGCCTGCGCGAAGGCGGTAAGAAAG
TGTTCTCAGGCGTCCCTCCGATTAAAGAGCTCCTTAAGCGTACTGAGGAACACATTAAGGGTATGGTGGT
TCCAGGCACCCTGTTCGAAGAACTGGGTTTTAATTACATTGGTCCTGTGGACGGCCATGACGTGTTAGGC
TTAATTACCACGTTAAAAAACATGCGCGATCTGAAAGGACCTCAGTTTCTCCACATCATGACCAAGAAAG
GTCGCGGCTATGAACCGGCCGAGAAAGATCCGATTACCTTCCACGCAGTTCCGAAATTCGACCCATCCTC
CGGCTGTCTGCCGAAAAGCAGCGGAGGCCTGCCGAGCTATTCCAAAATCTTTGGTGACTGGCTGTGCGAA
ACTGCGGCAAAAGATAACAAACTGATGGCCATCACCCCGGCAATGCGCGAAGGTTCGGGAATGGTGGAAT
TCTCTCGCAAGTTCCCAGACCGTTATTTTGACGTTGCTATCGCCGAGCAACATGCAGTAACCTTTGCGGC
TGGTCTGGCAATTGGTGGTTATAAGCCAATTGTGGCCATCTATTCAACGTTCTTACAACGTGCATATGAC
CAGGTGCTACATGATGTGGCCATTCAGAAACTGCCGGTCTTATTTGCCATCGATCGTGCGGGGATCGTTG
GGGCAGATGGTCAGACGCATCAGGGCGCCTTCGACCTAAGTTATCTGCGCTGTATCCCAGAAATGGTGAT
TATGACCCCTAGCGATGAGAATGAATGTCGTCAGATGTTATACACCGGCTATCATTACAACGACGGACCA
TCCGCTGTGCGCTACCCGCGCGGAAACGCGGTGGGCGTTGAACTGACCCCGTTAGAAAAATTACCGATCG
GAAAAGGGATTGTTAAACGTCGCGGAGAAAAACTCGCTATTCTGAACTTCGGCACACTTATGCCCGAAGC
GGCTAAAGTAGCGGAAAGCCTAAACGCAACCTTGGTGGATATGCGCTTCGTAAAGCCACTGGACGAAGCC
CTAATCTTAGAGATGGCCGCGTCACATGAGGCGTTAGTTACGGTAGAGGAAAACGCTATTATGGGCGGAG
CGGGTAGTGGTGTGAACGAAGTTCTGATGGCTCACCGCAAACCGGTGCCGGTACTGAACATCGGCCTCCC
GGATTTTTTCATTCCCCAAGGTACTCAAGAGGAAATGCGCGCCGAGCTCGGCTTAGATGCTGCAGGAATG
GAAGCCAAAATTAAGGCCTGGCTTGCATAATGAAGAGCGTAAGACCTCTAGGGCGGCGGATTTGTCCTAC
TCAGGAGAGCGTTCACCGACAAACAACAGATAAAACGAAAGGCCCAGTCTTTCGACTGAGCCTTTCGTTT
TATTTGATGCCCGAAAGGGCCTCGTGATACGCCTATTTTTATAGGTTAATGTCATGATAATAATGGTTTC
TTAGACGTCAGGTGGCACTTTTCGGGGAAATGTGCGCGGAACCCCTATTTGTTTATTTTTCTAAATACAT
TCAAATATGTATCCGCTCATGAGACAATAACCCTGATAAATGCTTCAATAATATTGAAAAAGGAAGAGTA
TGAGTATTCAACATTTCCGTGTCGCCCTTATTCCCTTTTTTGCGGCATTTTGCCTTCCTGTTTTTGCTCA
CCCAGAAACGCTGGTGAAAGTAAAAGATGCTGAAGATCAGTTGGGTGCACGAGTGGGTTACATCGAACTG
GATCTCAACAGCGGTAAGATCCTTGAGAGTTTTCGCCCCGAAGAACGTTTTCCAATGATGAGCACTTTTA
AAGTTCTGCTATGTGGCGCGGTATTATCCCGTATTGACGCCGGGCAAGAGCAACTCGGTCGCCGCATACA
CTATTCTCAGAATGACTTGGTTGAGTACTCACCAGTCACAGAAAAGCATCTTACGGATGGCATGACAGTA
AGAGAATTATGCAGTGCTGCCATAACCATGAGTGATAACACTGCGGCCAACTTACTTCTGACAACGATCG
GAGGACCGAAGGAGCTAACCGCTTTTTTGCACAACATGGGGGATCATGTAACTCGCCTTGATCGTTGGGA
ACCGGAGCTGAATGAAGCCATACCAAACGACGAGCGTGACACCACGATGCCTGTAGCAATGGCAACAACG
TTGCGCAAACTATTAACTGGCGAACTACTTACTCTAGCTTCCCGGCAACAATTAATAGACTGGATGGAGG
CGGATAAAGTTGCAGGACCACTTCTGCGCTCGGCCCTTCCGGCTGGCTGGTTTATTGCTGATAAATCTGG
AGCCGGTGAGCGTGGGTCCCGCGGTATCATTGCAGCACTGGGGCCAGATGGTAAGCCCTCCCGTATCGTA
GTTATCTACACGACGGGGAGTCAGGCAACTATGGATGAACGAAATAGACAGATCGCTGAGATAGGTGCCT
CACTGATTAAGCATTGGTAACTGTCAGACCAAGTTTACTCATATATACTTTAGATTGATTTAAAACTTCA
TTTTTAATTTAAAAGGATCTAGGTGAAGATCCTTTTTGATAATCTCATGACCAAAATCCCTTAACGTGAG
TTTTCGTTCCACTGAGCGTCAGACCCCGTAGAAAAGATCAAAGGATCTTCTTGAGATCCTTTTTTTCTGC
GCGTAATCTGCTGCTTGCAAACAAAAAAACCACCGCTACCAGCGGTGGTTTGTTTGCCGGATCAAGAGCT
ACCAACTCTTTTTCCGAAGGTAACTGGCTTCAGCAGAGCGCAGATACCAAATACTGTTCTTCTAGTGTAG
CCGTAGTTA
